Addgene plasmid #67757: pMZ039
Purpose: Expresses N-terminal kinase domain of Chk1 with C-term GFP fluorescent tag
Depositing lab: Michael Lampson. Depositing organization: University of Pennsylvania. Publication: Regulation of zygotic genome activation and DNA damage checkpoint acquisition at the mid-blastula transition. Zhang M, Kothari P, Mullins M, Lampson MA. Cell Cycle. 2014;13(24):3828-38. doi: 10.4161/15384101.2014.967066. PubMed 25558827.
Backbone
  Vector backbone: pCS2+
Growth in bacteria
  Bacterial resistance: Ampicillin, 100 μg/mL
  Growth temperature: 37°C
  Growth strain: DH5alpha
  Copy number: High Copy
Gene/Insert
  Gene/Insert name: zebrafish Chk1
  Species: D. rerio (zebrafish)
  Mutation: only encodes N-term kinase domain (amino acids 1-99)
  Tag / fusion protein: GFP (C terminal on insert)
Terms and licenses: Academic/Nonprofit Terms; Industry Terms: Not Available to Industry
How to cite: pMZ039 was a gift from Michael Lampson (Addgene plasmid # 67757 ; http://n2t.net/addgene:67757 ; RRID:Addgene_67757)
