[The description below was written by a language model from this plasmid's Addgene catalogue record and pLannotate feature annotations shown in this document.]
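Description:
pMZ039 is a pCS2+-based expression plasmid of about 5.1 kb carrying a truncated zebrafish (D. rerio) Chk1 fused at its C-terminus to GFP. According to the record, the insert encodes only amino acids 1-99, described as the N-terminal kinase domain. This fits the roughly 300 nt chek1 fragment in the feature table, which the annotation software matched to the Xenopus Chk1 homologue by similarity. The fragment is followed almost immediately by an EGFP coding sequence on the same strand, so the product is a Chk1(1-99)-EGFP fusion.

The fusion sits in the usual pCS2+ arrangement. The simian cytomegalovirus IE94 enhancer/promoter lies at the end of the linear sequence record and reads across the circular junction into an SP6 promoter just upstream of the coding region. An SV40 polyadenylation signal lies downstream, although the feature table annotates it on the opposite strand. This layout allows either direct expression from the plasmid in vertebrate cells or embryos, or in vitro transcription of sense mRNA with SP6 polymerase for microinjection. T7 and T3 promoters lie downstream of the insert in the reverse orientation.

The plasmid is propagated in E. coli through a high-copy ColE1/pUC-type origin with ampicillin selection from the β-lactamase gene. It also carries an f1 origin and leftover lac promoter/operator, lacI and lacZα fragments from the parental backbone. The record gives the purpose only as expression of the fluorescently tagged Chk1 N-terminal kinase domain. The associated study concerns DNA damage checkpoint acquisition and zygotic genome activation at the mid-blastula transition, which suggests use in early zebrafish embryos.
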