Features (pLannotate 1.2.2; 16 found; start..end, strand, type, name):
     35..53      +  promoter       SP6 promoter: promoter for bacteriophage SP6 RNA polymerase
    106..402     +  CDS            chek1 (fragment): CHK1_XENLA - Also known as chk1. Experimental evidence at protein level: Swiss-Prot protein existence level 1. Serine/threonine-protein kinase which is required for checkpoint-mediated cell cycle arrest and activation of DNA repair in response to the presence of DNA damage or unreplicated DNA. May also negatively regulate cell cycle progression during unperturbed cell cycles. This regulation is achieved by a number of mechanisms that together help to preserve the integrity of the genome. Recognizes the substrate consensus sequence [R-X-X-S/T]. Phosphorylates wee1 at 'Ser- 549' and cdc25c at 'S
    409..1128    +  CDS            EGFP: the original enhanced GFP (Yang et al., 1996) mammalian codon-optimized
   1144..1162    -  promoter       T7 promoter: promoter for bacteriophage T7 RNA polymerase
   1167..1301    -  polyA_signal   SV40 poly(A) signal: SV40 polyadenylation signal
   1414..1432    -  promoter       T3 promoter: promoter for bacteriophage T3 RNA polymerase
   1477..1493    -  protein_bind   lac operator: The lac repressor binds to the lac operator to inhibit transcription in E. coli. This inhibition can be relieved by adding lactose or isopropyl-β-D-thiogalactopyranoside (IPTG). lac repressor encoded by lacI
   1501..1531    -  promoter       lac promoter: promoter for the E. coli lac operon
   1546..1567    -  protein_bind   CAP binding site: CAP binding activates transcription in the presence of cAMP. E. coli catabolite activator protein
   1580..1672    -  CDS            lacI (fragment): lac repressor; lacI; The lac repressor binds to the lac operator to inhibit transcription in E. coli. This inhibition can be relieved by adding lactose or isopropyl-β-D-thiogalactopyranoside (IPTG).
   1855..2443    -  rep_origin     ori: high-copy-number ColE1/pMB1/pBR322/pUC origin of replication
   2614..3474    -  CDS            AmpR: β-lactamase; bla; confers resistance to ampicillin, carbenicillin, and related antibiotics
   3475..3579    -  promoter       AmpR promoter: bla
   3632..4060    -  rep_origin     f1 ori (sequence partly withheld): f1 bacteriophage origin of replication; arrow indicates direction of (+) strand synthesis
   4065..4131    -  CDS            lacZα (fragment): LacZα fragment of β-galactosidase; lacZ fragment
   4134..5118    +  promoter       CMV IE94 promoter: enhancer/promoter region of simian cytomegalovirus major immediate early transcription unit IE94
>Addgene plasmid #67757 | pMZ039 | depositor full sequence | sequence record 128621 | pMZ039 sequence 5118 bps
CGCCATTCTGCCTGGGGACGTCGGAGCAAGCTTGATTTAGGTGACACTATAGAATACAAGCTACTTGTTC
TTTTTGCAGGATCCCATCGATTCGAATTCAGGACCATGGCTGTGCCTTTTGTTAAAGACTGGGATGTGGT
ACAAACTCTTGGAGAGGGAGCATATGGAGAGGTGCGACTGCTGGTCAACAAGAAAACAGAAGAGGCTGTG
GCGGTGAAAGTTGTGGACATGGCAAAAGCCAAGGATTGCATCGAGAATGTGAAGAAGGAGGTCTGCATAT
GCAAGATGCTTTCACACCCCAACATTGTACGTTTCTTTGGGCACAGTGTTGGGATTACACATCGTGACAT
AAAGCCTGAGAATATTCTTCTTGATGATAAAGATAATCTGAAGATCTCTGACCTCGAGATGGTGAGCAAG
GGCGAGGAGCTGTTCACCGGGGTGGTGCCCATCCTGGTCGAGCTGGACGGCGACGTAAACGGCCACAAGT
TCAGCGTGTCCGGCGAGGGCGAGGGCGATGCCACCTACGGCAAGCTGACCCTGAAGTTCATCTGCACCAC
CGGCAAGCTGCCCGTGCCCTGGCCCACCCTCGTGACCACCCTGACCTACGGCGTGCAGTGCTTCAGCCGC
TACCCCGACCACATGAAGCAGCACGACTTCTTCAAGTCCGCCATGCCCGAAGGCTACGTCCAGGAGCGCA
CCATCTTCTTCAAGGACGACGGCAACTACAAGACCCGCGCCGAGGTGAAGTTCGAGGGCGACACCCTGGT
GAACCGCATCGAGCTGAAGGGCATCGACTTCAAGGAGGACGGCAACATCCTGGGGCACAAGCTGGAGTAC
AACTACAACAGCCACAACGTCTATATCATGGCCGACAAGCAGAAGAACGGCATCAAGGTGAACTTCAAGA
TCCGCCACAACATCGAGGACGGCAGCGTGCAGCTCGCCGACCACTACCAGCAGAACACCCCCATCGGCGA
CGGCCCCGTGCTGCTGCCCGACAACCACTACCTGAGCACCCAGTCCGCCCTGAGCAAAGACCCCAACGAG
AAGCGCGATCACATGGTCCTGCTGGAGTTCGTGACCGCCGCCGGGATCACTCTCGGCATGGACGAGCTGT
ACAAGTAATCTAGATTCTGCAGCCCTATAGTGAGTCGTATTACGTAGATCCAGACATGATAAGATACATT
GATGAGTTTGGACAAACCACAACTAGAATGCAGTGAAAAAAATGCTTTATTTGTGAAATTTGTGATGCTA
TTGCTTTATTTGTAACCATTATAAGCTGCAATAAACAAGTTAACAACAACAATTGCATTCATTTTATGTT
TCAGGTTCAGGGGGAGGTGTGGGAGGTTTTTTAATTCGCGGCCGCGGCGCCAATGCATTGGGCCCGGTAC
CCAGCTTTTGTTCCCTTTAGTGAGGGTTAATTGCGCGCTTGGCGTAATCATGGTCATAGCTGTTTCCTGT
GTGAAATTGTTATCCGCTCACAATTCCACACAACATACGAGCCGGAAGCATAAAGTGTAAAGCCTGGGGT
GCCTAATGAGTGAGCTAACTCACATTAATTGCGTTGCGCTCACTGCCCGCTTTCCAGTCGGGAAACCTGT
CGTGCCAGCTGCATTAATGAATCGGCCAACGCGCGGGGAGAGGCGGTTTGCGTATTGGGCGCTCTTCCGC
TTCCTCGCTCACTGACTCGCTGCGCTCGGTCGTTCGGCTGCGGCGAGCGGTATCAGCTCACTCAAAGGCG
GTAATACGGTTATCCACAGAATCAGGGGATAACGCAGGAAAGAACATGTGAGCAAAAGGCCAGCAAAAGG
CCAGGAACCGTAAAAAGGCCGCGTTGCTGGCGTTTTTCCATAGGCTCCGCCCCCCTGACGAGCATCACAA
AAATCGACGCTCAAGTCAGAGGTGGCGAAACCCGACAGGACTATAAAGATACCAGGCGTTTCCCCCTGGA
AGCTCCCTCGTGCGCTCTCCTGTTCCGACCCTGCCGCTTACCGGATACCTGTCCGCCTTTCTCCCTTCGG
GAAGCGTGGCGCTTTCTCATAGCTCACGCTGTAGGTATCTCAGTTCGGTGTAGGTCGTTCGCTCCAAGCT
GGGCTGTGTGCACGAACCCCCCGTTCAGCCCGACCGCTGCGCCTTATCCGGTAACTATCGTCTTGAGTCC
AACCCGGTAAGACACGACTTATCGCCACTGGCAGCAGCCACTGGTAACAGGATTAGCAGAGCGAGGTATG
TAGGCGGTGCTACAGAGTTCTTGAAGTGGTGGCCTAACTACGGCTACACTAGAAGGACAGTATTTGGTAT
CTGCGCTCTGCTGAAGCCAGTTACCTTCGGAAAAAGAGTTGGTAGCTCTTGATCCGGCAAACAAACCACC
GCTGGTAGCGGTGGTTTTTTTGTTTGCAAGCAGCAGATTACGCGCAGAAAAAAAGGATCTCAAGAAGATC
CTTTGATCTTTTCTACGGGGTCTGACGCTCAGTGGAACGAAAACTCACGTTAAGGGATTTTGGTCATGAG
ATTATCAAAAAGGATCTTCACCTAGATCCTTTTAAATTAAAAATGAAGTTTTAAATCAATCTAAAGTATA
TATGAGTAAACTTGGTCTGACAGTTACCAATGCTTAATCAGTGAGGCACCTATCTCAGCGATCTGTCTAT
TTCGTTCATCCATAGTTGCCTGACTCCCCGTCGTGTAGATAACTACGATACGGGAGGGCTTACCATCTGG
CCCCAGTGCTGCAATGATACCGCGAGACCCACGCTCACCGGCTCCAGATTTATCAGCAATAAACCAGCCA
GCCGGAAGGGCCGAGCGCAGAAGTGGTCCTGCAACTTTATCCGCCTCCATCCAGTCTATTAATTGTTGCC
GGGAAGCTAGAGTAAGTAGTTCGCCAGTTAATAGTTTGCGCAACGTTGTTGCCATTGCTACAGGCATCGT
GGTGTCACGCTCGTCGTTTGGTATGGCTTCATTCAGCTCCGGTTCCCAACGATCAAGGCGAGTTACATGA
TCCCCCATGTTGTGCAAAAAAGCGGTTAGCTCCTTCGGTCCTCCGATCGTTGTCAGAAGTAAGTTGGCCG
CAGTGTTATCACTCATGGTTATGGCAGCACTGCATAATTCTCTTACTGTCATGCCATCCGTAAGATGCTT
TTCTGTGACTGGTGAGTACTCAACCAAGTCATTCTGAGAATAGTGTATGCGGCGACCGAGTTGCTCTTGC
CCGGCGTCAATACGGGATAATACCGCGCCACATAGCAGAACTTTAAAAGTGCTCATCATTGGAAAACGTT
CTTCGGGGCGAAAACTCTCAAGGATCTTACCGCTGTTGAGATCCAGTTCGATGTAACCCACTCGTGCACC
CAACTGATCTTCAGCATCTTTTACTTTCACCAGCGTTTCTGGGTGAGCAAAAACAGGAAGGCAAAATGCC
GCAAAAAAGGGAATAAGGGCGACACGGAAATGTTGAATACTCATACTCTTCCTTTTTCAATATTATTGAA
GCATTTATCAGGGTTATTGTCTCATGAGCGGATACATATTTGAATGTATTTAGAAAAATAAACAAATAGG
GGTTCCGCGCACATTTCCCCGAAAAGTGCCACCTAAATTGTAAGCGTTAATATTTTGTTAAAATTCGCGT
TAAATTTTTGTTAAATCAGCTCATTTTTTAACCAATAGGCCGAAATCGGCAAAATCCCTTATAAATCAAA
AGAATAGACCGAGATAGGGT
[37 nt withheld, positions 3731-3767]
AAAGAACGTGGACTCCAACGTCAAAGG
[49 nt withheld, positions 3795-3843]
T
[91 nt withheld, positions 3845-3935]
G
[124 nt withheld, positions 3937-4060]
CCCATTCGCCATTCAGGCTGCGCAACTGTTGGGAAGGGCGATCGGTGCGGGCCTCTTCGCTATTACGCCA
GTCGACCATAGCCAATTCAATATGGCGTATATGGACTCATGCCAATTCAATATGGTGGATCTGGACCTGT
GCCAATTCAATATGGCGTATATGGACTCGTGCCAATTCAATATGGTGGATCTGGACCCCAGCCAATTCAA
TATGGCGGACTTGGCACCATGCCAATTCAATATGGCGGACTTGGCACTGTGCCAACTGGGGAGGGGTCTA
CTTGGCACGGTGCCAAGTTTGAGGAGGGGTCTTGGCCCTGTGCCAAGTCCGCCATATTGAATTGGCATGG
TGCCAATAATGGCGGCCATATTGGCTATATGCCAGGATCAATATATAGGCAATATCCAATATGGCCCTAT
GCCAATATGGCTATTGGCCAGGTTCAATACTATGTATTGGCCCTATGCCATATAGTATTCCATATATGGG
TTTTCCTATTGACGTAGATAGCCCCTCCCAATGGGCGGTCCCATATACCATATATGGGGCTTCCTAATAC
CGCCCATAGCCACTCCCCCATTGACGTCAATGGTCTCTATATATGGTCTTTCCTATTGACGTCATATGGG
CGGTCCTATTGACGTATATGGCGCCTCCCCCATTGACGTCAATTACGGTAAATGGCCCGCCTGGCTCAAT
GCCCATTGACGTCAATAGGACCACCCACCATTGACGTCAATGGGATGGCTCATTGCCCATTCATATCCGT
TCTCACGCCCCCTATTGACGTCAATGACGGTAAATGGCCCACTTGGCAGTACATCAATATCTATTAATAG
TAACTTGGCAAGTACATTACTATTGGAAGTACGCCAGGGTACATTGGCAGTACTCCCATTGACGTCAATG
GCGGTAAATGGCCCGCGATGGCTGCCAAGTACATCCCCATTGACGTCAATGGGGAGGGGCAATGACGCAA
ATGGGCGTTCCATTGACGTAAATGGGCGGTAGGCGTGCCTAATGGGAGGTCTATATAAGCAATGCTCGTT
TAGGGAAC
