>Addgene plasmid #67757 | pMZ039 | addgene partial sequence | sequence record 128379 | CMV-F 5'-CGCAAATGGGCGGTAGGCGTG-3'
CCGCCATTCTGCCTGGGGACGTCGGAGCAAGCTTGATTTAGGTGACACTATAGAATACAAGCTACTTGTT
CTTTTTGCAGGATCCCATCGATTCGAATTCAGGACCATGGCTGTGCCTTTTGTTAAAGACTGGGATGTGG
TACAAACTCTTGGAGAGGGAGCATATGGAGAGGTGCGACTGCTGGTCAACAAGAAAACAGAAGAGGCTGT
GGCGGTGAAAGTTGTGGACATGGCAAAAGCCAAGGATTGCATCGAGAATGTGAAGAAGGAGGTCTGCATA
TGCAAGATGCTTTCACACCCCAACATTGTACGTTTCTTTGGGCACAGTGTTGGGATTACACATCGTGACA
TAAAGCCTGAGAATATTCTTCTTGATGATAAAGATAATCTGAAGATCTCTGACCTCGAGATGGTGAGCAA
GGGCGAGGAGCTGTTCACCGGGGTGGTGCCCATCCTGGTCGAGCTGGACGGCGACGTAAACGGCCACAAG
TTCAGCGTGTCCGGCGAGGGCGAGGGCGATGCCACCTACGGCAAGCTGACCCTGAAGTTCATCTGCACCA
CCGGCAAGCTGCCCGTGCCCTGGCCCACCCTCGTGACCACCCTGACCTACGGCGTGCAGTGCTTCAGCCG
CTACCCCGACCACATGAAGCAGCACGACTTCTTCAAGTCCGCCATGCCCGAAGGCTACGTCCAGGAGCGC
ACCATCTTCTTCAAGGACGACGGCAACTACAAGACCCGCGCCGAGGTGAAGTTCGAGGGCGACACCCTGG
TGAACCGCATCGAGCTGAAGGGCATCGACTTCAAGGAGGACGGCAACATCCTGGGGCACAAGCTGGAGTA
CAACTACAACAGCCACAACGTCTATATCATGG
