>Addgene plasmid #67757 | pMZ039 | addgene partial sequence | sequence record 128620 | EBV-rev 5'-GTGGTTTGTCCAAACTCATC-3'
CGTAATACGACTCACTATAGGGCTGCAGAATCTAGATTACTTGTACAGCTCGTCCATGCCGAGAGTGATC
CCGGCGGCGGTCACGAACTCCAGCAGGACCATGTGATCGCGCTTCTCGTTGGGGTCTTTGCTCAGGGCGG
ACTGGGTGCTCAGGTAGTGGTTGTCGGGCAGCAGCACGGGGCCGTCGCCGATGGGGGTGTTCTGCTGGTA
GTGGTCGGCGAGCTGCACGCTGCCGTCCTCGATGTTGTGGCGGATCTTGAAGTTCACCTTGATGCCGTTC
TTCTGCTTGTCGGCCATGATATAGACGTTGTGGCTGTTGTAGTTGTACTCCAGCTTGTGCCCCAGGATGT
TGCCGTCCTCCTTGAAGTCGATGCCCTTCAGCTCGATGCGGTTCACCAGGGTGTCGCCCTCGAACTTCAC
CTCGGCGCGGGTCTTGTAGTTGCCGTCGTCCTTGAAGAAGATGGTGCGCTCCTGGACGTAGCCTTCGGGC
ATGGCGGACTTGAAGAAGTCGTGCTGCTTCATGTGGTCGGGGTAGCGGCTGAAGCACTGCACGCCGTAGG
TCAGGGTGGTCACGAGGGTGGGCCAGGGCACGGGCAGCTTGCCGGTGGTGCAGATGAACTTCAGGGTCAG
CTTGCCGTAGGTGGCATCGCCCTCGCCCTCGCCGGACACGCTGAACTTGTGGCCGTTTACGTCGCCGTCC
AGCTCGACCAGGATGGGCACCACCCCGGTGAACAGCTCCTCGCCCTTGCTCACCATCTCGAGGTCAGAGA
TCTTCAGATTATCTTTATCATCAAGAAGAATATTCTCAGGCTTTATGTCACGATGTGTAATCCCAACACT
GTGCCCAAAGAAACGTACAATGTTGGGGTGTGAAAGCATCTTGCATATGCAGACCTCCTTCTTCACATTC
TCGATGCAATCCTTGGCTT
