>Addgene plasmid #67757 | pMZ039 | addgene partial sequence | sequence record 131485 | EGFP-N 5'-CGTCGCCGTCCAGCTCGACCAG-3'
GCTCACCATCTCGAGGTCAGAGATCTTCAGATTATCTTTATCATCAAGAAGAATATTCTCAGGCTTTATG
TCACGATGTGTAATCCCAACACTGTGCCCAAAGAAACGTACAATGTTGGGGTGTGAAAGCATCTTGCATA
TGCAGACCTCCTTCTTCACATTCTCGATGCAATCCTTGGCTTTTGCCATGTCCACAACTTTCACCGCCAC
AGCCTCTTCTGTTTTCTTGTTGACCAGCAGTCGCACCTCTCCATATGCTCCCTCTCCAAGAGTTTGTACC
ACATCCCAGTCTTTAACAAAAGGCACAGCCATGGTCCTGAATTCGAATCGATGGGATCCTGCAAAAAGAA
CAAGTAGCTTGTATTCTATAGTGTCACCTAAATCAAGCTTGCTCCGACGTCCCCAGGCAGAATGGCGGTT
CCCTAAACGAGCATTGCTTATATAGACCTCCCATTAGGCACGCCTACCGCCCATTTACGTCAATGGAACG
CCCATTTGCGTCATTGCCCCTCCCCATTGACGTCAATGGGGATGTACTTGGCAGCCATCGCGGGCCATTT
ACCGCCATTGACGTCAATGGGAGTACTGCCAATGTACCCTGGCGTACTTCCAATAGTAATGTACTTGCCA
AGTTACTATTAATAGATATTGATGTACTGCCAAGTGGGCCATTTACCGTCATTGACGTCAATAGGG
